Addgene plasmid #73439: pETM6-G6-vioABE-4A6-vioC
Purpose: Deoxyviolacein pathway (vioABEC) in monocistronic configuration, transcriptionally driven by orthogonal T7-lac promoter variants G6 (vioABE) and 4A6 (vioC) for orthogonal flux redirection.
Depositing lab: Mattheos Koffas. Depositing organization: Rensselaer Polytechnic Institute. Publication: Rapid generation of CRISPR/dCas9-regulated, orthogonally repressible hybrid T7-lac promoters for modular, tuneable control of metabolic pathway fluxes in Escherichia coli. Cress BF, Jones JA, Kim DC, Leitz QD, Englaender JA, Collins SM, Linhardt RJ, Koffas MA. Nucleic Acids Res. 2016 Apr 13. pii: gkw231. 10.1093/nar/gkw231 PubMed 27079979.
Backbone
  Vector backbone: pETM6
  Backbone manufacturer: Koffas Lab, Addgene Plasmid #49795
  Backbone size w/o insert (bp): 5147
  Vector type: Bacterial Expression, CRISPR, Synthetic Biology
Growth in bacteria
  Bacterial resistance: Ampicillin, 100 μg/mL
  Growth temperature: 37°C
  Growth strain: DH5alpha
  Copy number: High Copy
Gene/Insert
  Gene/Insert name: PG6-vioABE-P4A6-vioC
  Species: Pseudoalteromonas luteoviolacea strain B
  Promoter: PG6 and P4A6 (orthogonal T7-lac variants)
  Cloning method: Unknown
  Sequencing primers: 5′ pBRrevBam
Terms and licenses: Academic/Nonprofit Terms; Industry Terms: Not Available to Industry
Depositor comments: Coexpression with G6 CRISPR repressor shuts off all colored metabolite production. Coexpression with 4A6 CRISPR repressor switches carbon flux from deoxyviolacein production (red-violet culture) to prodeoxyviolacein (green culture).
How to cite: pETM6-G6-vioABE-4A6-vioC was a gift from Mattheos Koffas (Addgene plasmid # 73439 ; http://n2t.net/addgene:73439 ; RRID:Addgene_73439)
