[The description below was written by a language model from this plasmid's Addgene catalogue record and pLannotate feature annotations shown in this document.]
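Description:
pETM6-G6-vioABE-4A6-vioC is a 12.2 kb bacterial expression plasmid built on the pETM6 backbone, a pET-style vector designed for modular assembly of metabolic pathways in Escherichia coli. It is maintained through a ColE1/pBR322-type origin with adjacent bom and rop elements (the record lists it as high copy), selected with ampicillin via the bla gene, and also carries an f1 origin and a lacI repressor cassette.

The payload is the four-gene deoxyviolacein pathway, vioA, vioB, vioE and vioC, recorded as originating from Pseudoalteromonas luteoviolacea, arranged monocistronically. The feature table shows four repeats of the same unit: a lac operator, the T7 gene 10 ribosome binding site, an open reading frame, a vector-derived S-tag fragment and a T7 terminator. Only vioC was recognised by the automated annotation, by homology to the Chromobacterium violaceum enzyme. The other three reading frames are unannotated gaps. The short hits labelled "CMV intron" just upstream of each operator sit where the promoters should be and are most likely spurious matches to the mutated T7 promoter variants.

The vioA, vioB and vioE genes are driven by the G6 variant of the T7-lac promoter, and vioC by the 4A6 variant. These variants are orthogonal, so each can be repressed independently by a matching CRISPR/dCas9 repressor supplied separately. According to the depositor, repressing G6 abolishes all coloured metabolite production, while repressing 4A6 diverts flux from deoxyviolacein (red-violet cultures) to prodeoxyviolacein (green cultures). The construct therefore serves as a visual test system for tuneable control and redirection of pathway flux in synthetic biology.
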