Features (pLannotate 1.2.2; 33 found; start..end, strand, type, name):
      3..27      +  protein_bind   lac operator: The lac repressor binds to the lac operator to inhibit transcription in E. coli. This inhibition can be relieved by adding lactose or isopropyl-β-D-thiogalactopyranoside (IPTG). lac repressor encoded by lacI
     42..64      +  RBS            RBS: efficient ribosome binding site from bacteriophage T7 gene 10 (Olins and Rangwala, 1989)
   1374..1415    +  CDS            S-Tag (fragment): affinity and epitope tag derived from pancreatic ribonuclease A
   1471..1518    +  terminator     T7 terminator: transcription terminator for bacteriophage T7 RNA polymerase
   1549..1567    +  intron         CMV intron (fragment): modified intron A from human cytomegalovirus (CMV)
   1571..1595    +  protein_bind   lac operator: The lac repressor binds to the lac operator to inhibit transcription in E. coli. This inhibition can be relieved by adding lactose or isopropyl-β-D-thiogalactopyranoside (IPTG). lac repressor encoded by lacI
   1610..1632    +  RBS            RBS: efficient ribosome binding site from bacteriophage T7 gene 10 (Olins and Rangwala, 1989)
   4682..4723    +  CDS            S-Tag (fragment): affinity and epitope tag derived from pancreatic ribonuclease A
   4779..4826    +  terminator     T7 terminator: transcription terminator for bacteriophage T7 RNA polymerase
   4857..4875    +  intron         CMV intron (fragment): modified intron A from human cytomegalovirus (CMV)
   4879..4903    +  protein_bind   lac operator: The lac repressor binds to the lac operator to inhibit transcription in E. coli. This inhibition can be relieved by adding lactose or isopropyl-β-D-thiogalactopyranoside (IPTG). lac repressor encoded by lacI
   4918..4940    +  RBS            RBS: efficient ribosome binding site from bacteriophage T7 gene 10 (Olins and Rangwala, 1989)
   5566..5607    +  CDS            S-Tag (fragment): affinity and epitope tag derived from pancreatic ribonuclease A
   5663..5710    +  terminator     T7 terminator: transcription terminator for bacteriophage T7 RNA polymerase
   5741..5758    +  intron         CMV intron (fragment): modified intron A from human cytomegalovirus (CMV)
   5763..5787    +  protein_bind   lac operator: The lac repressor binds to the lac operator to inhibit transcription in E. coli. This inhibition can be relieved by adding lactose or isopropyl-β-D-thiogalactopyranoside (IPTG). lac repressor encoded by lacI
   5802..5824    +  RBS            RBS: efficient ribosome binding site from bacteriophage T7 gene 10 (Olins and Rangwala, 1989)
   5832..7118    +  CDS            vioC: VIOC_CHRVO - Experimental evidence at protein level: Swiss-Prot protein existence level 1. Catalyzes the hydroxylation of the 16-position of protoviolaceinate and protodeoxyviolaceinate to form violacein and deoxyviolacein, respectively. From Chromobacterium violaceum (strain ATCC 12472 / DSM 30191 / JCM 1249 / NBRC 12614 / NCIMB 9131 / NCTC 9757).
   7134..7175    +  CDS            S-Tag (fragment): affinity and epitope tag derived from pancreatic ribonuclease A
   7231..7278    +  terminator     T7 terminator: transcription terminator for bacteriophage T7 RNA polymerase
   7322..7777    +  rep_origin     f1 ori (sequence partly withheld): f1 bacteriophage origin of replication; arrow indicates direction of (+) strand synthesis
   7892..8752    -  CDS            AmpR: β-lactamase; bla; confers resistance to ampicillin, carbenicillin, and related antibiotics
   8753..8845    -  promoter       AmpR promoter: bla
   8926..9514    +  rep_origin     ori: high-copy-number ColE1/pMB1/pBR322/pUC origin of replication
   9700..9842    -  misc_feature   bom: basis of mobility region from pBR322
   9944..10135   -  CDS            rop: Rop protein, which maintains plasmids at low copy number; rop
  10152..10532   +  CDS            YPB1_ECOLX: Protein predicted: Swiss-Prot protein existence level 4. From Escherichia coli.
  10594..10658   -  CDS            TcR (fragment): tetracycline efflux protein; tet; confers resistance to tetracycline
  10673..10694   -  protein_bind   CAP binding site: CAP binding activates transcription in the presence of cAMP. E. coli catabolite activator protein
  10707..11789   -  CDS            lacI: lac repressor; lacI; The lac repressor binds to the lac operator to inhibit transcription in E. coli. This inhibition can be relieved by adding lactose or isopropyl-β-D-thiogalactopyranoside (IPTG).
  11790..11867   -  promoter       lacI promoter: lacI
  11875..12148   -  CDS            TcR (fragment): tetracycline efflux protein; tet; confers resistance to tetracycline
  12180..12198   +  intron         CMV intron (fragment): modified intron A from human cytomegalovirus (CMV)
>Addgene plasmid #73439 | pETM6-G6-vioABE-4A6-vioC | depositor full sequence | sequence record 135338 | Full Sequence
TCGGAATTGTGAGCGGATAACAATTCCCCTCTAGAAATAATTTTGTTTAACTTTAAGAAGGAGATATACA
TATGTTAAATTTAGAGCATTCAGTTTCAATTGTCGGAGCTGGAATTTCTGGGATAGTGTGTGCAATTACA
TTAGCTCGTTCAAGGGCATTAGAAGGTTACGCAATAGATGTCTATGAACAAAGCCCCCGCGTTGGTGGAC
GGATCCAAACAAACTTGTTGAGCAATCATTACATCGATTTAGGTGCCGCTCGTTTTTGTTCACAATTGCA
TGGTAATGTATATGATCTAGTCAAGAGGTTTGAACTCGAATTTGAACCGTTTCCTTTTACTCAACTTAGA
TTTACTCAGCCAATTCAAAAAGAACTCAAGACTATTTTGTCTAATCTAAAACCGTTAATCGATGAACATA
AAGAAGATTCTTTTGTCGAATTTGTTACGAGCTATTTGGGTAAAGAAAAAGCAAAAGCAGTAATCTTAGC
ACTGGGCTACGACTCACTCTCTATGCCAATAATTTCTCCACATATTGCTTACGATATCATTGAAAAACAC
CCAGAAACTCAATGTTTCACTGAAAATTGTGGGAATGAATGGTTTAGTTTGAAAGAGGGATTGGCGTCGT
TGATCAAGGCGCTATATGAAGAGGCGTTAAAACTCGGGATTAAGTTTCATTTTGAATCTACATTAGTTCA
AATAAGCAATCGAGGTAACGCCCACAGCTTGGTGATTGCCGATAATCAAAATCAACAAAAAGAGATCAGT
AAAGGGCTTAAGATCATTACTTTGCCTCCATCTCGAATGGAAAAATTAGATAAGCAATTTCCTAAACGTT
GGAGCAACTACAATTATGGTTCTAGCCCCTTGTTTAAAGGATTTTTCTTTTACTCCGAACCGTGGTGGCG
AGAGTTAGGGTTGACGGATCACGTCGTAATTACCCAAAATCCGATCCGTAAATTGTATTTCAAAGATGAA
AAATACGCGTTTTTCTATACTGATAGTGACAACGCGTTATATTGGCGAGATGTGCTTTCTTTAGGCGAAG
ATCATTACCTTACAACGGTTAAAAAGCTTATCGCGGAGGCACTAAACTTACCTCAAGATGTCATTCCAAA
TCCAGAGTTACACAAAAACAAATTTTGGCTTCATGGTGTCGAATTTTCAAAAGAATGTTGCCCTAAACAT
CCATTTTATCAAACACTTTCTGATGACAGCGTTATCTCTTTGTCTGACGCCTATACACACCATTGTGGAT
GGATAGAAGGGGGCATCTTAGCCGGCAAGTTTACAGCGGAATCGATCATCAGCCAGTTGCCTACACATCG
TGAAACTGTGAAAGAAGTAGTATACCTTTGACTCGAGTCTGGTAAAGAAACCGCTGCTGCGAAATTTGAA
CGCCAGCACATGGACTCGTCTACTAGTCGCAGCTTAATTAACCTAAACTGCTGCCACCGCTGAGCAATAA
CTAGCATAACCCCTTGGGGCCTCTAAACGGGTCTTGAGGGGTTTTTTGCTAGGATCGAGATCGATCTCGA
TCCCGCGAAATTAATACGACTCACTATTTCGGAATTGTGAGCGGATAACAATTCCCCTCTAGAAATAATT
TTGTTTAACTTTAAGAAGGAGATATACATATGAGTGTTTTAGATTTTCCTCGAATACATTTTAAGGGTAT
GGCTCGGGTTAATATACCAACCGCAAACCGAAATACCCAAAACACATTGGATACGACAACAAATACCGTG
TTTCAATTCGGCCAGCCGGTTGACATTGACTTGCCGCCGGCACGTTTCCACGAATACCTCCACTCACTTG
GTCCAAAAGTTAATCGCTTTGGTAAAAAAGATGAAAATGGAGAATTCAGTGTAGCGTGTGGCTACAACAT
GCTTGGTAATAATCATTTTTCATGGCACGACGCTAAAGTTACGGCTTTGCAATTGCGCCCGGGTGATTGT
GTTGTTCAAGATCCACTCATAGGGTGTTCTGTTAATTTATGGGGACACTACAATGAGTACCTTAGAACCT
CATTCAATCGTGCTCGCTGGGTTGATAATGACCCGACCCGAAGTGACTCGGCACTCATCTATGCTGGACA
AATTACATTAACTGCAAATGGCAGTGAGGCAAGTGAAAAGCATGTGATGTCTGCTGACATTGATTGTACA
CATGGAGTGAGATGGATAAATCCTAGCTTTATTAATAGCCTCGACGAACATGCGTTTGCTGAAGATATTG
CAGCAGCCCGTTTGTTTCAGTTTGCTGTCAATAAGAACAGCAAGGATTTCTTATTGAATCAATTGGGCTT
GCAGTCAGAATTTATTGAACAATTACGAATAGCACTAGAACAAGAAGATGTTAAGGGCTTAGTTGTTCAA
TATTGTGTAAGCAATCTATCGCCTCCTGTAGCGCCCAATATGCCGGTCTTTTGTGATTTACATGGCTGCA
TAGGGCTTTGGCGAGAAAGTGAAATGGCCACTTGTCCTGCAGGTCGGATTTTACAGCCAGAATGCCCACA
GCAATTTGCACCGATTACATTAAAACAGGCAGGGCAATGGTTGAGTATAAATATGCCGATTAGTATCGGT
CATACTCATCACTTAGATCCATTACCTGTATTATCTGGAATGCCTCCTCGATTAGCAGCAAAAACGCCCT
TGGGTGTCTTGCAACTCAAGACGGCCAGTGATGAGTTAATCGCCGAGATCCCAGAGGTGCTTTATAACGC
GTGTTTGGATACAGGAGGGATCATCGATGTGACAATACAAACCCATACAGACGGACTTGAATTACAGTCA
TTAAAGCTGGTAAGCCAGTCTCATTCGTGGCATGAAATCGATTGGCAAGTTCAAGCCGAACAACACATCA
TATATATGGAATCTCCAAACCTAATCGAGTTGCAAAAAAGCAAGCAATATATTGATGTATATAGCTATTT
TCGTGGAATTCTTAAGCCAATCAACGGTTTAACAAGTTATAACGCGGGACCACAACGAGTGCAATGTGAC
GAGTTCATTGAAACGAATGAACAAGGACGTGGTTTGTTTCTAGTTGAAGCGTTAACACCAGGGAGTGGTG
AAGTTTTTCTAGGAGAACAATATAGTCGTGTCCAGATCCGTGTATTAAGTAATGACTGGGCGTTACTTAA
TGTCCCTGATGAACAGGTTGACTATGACTTTCTTTATAAAAATGTCATGGCCTACTATGAGTTTGTTTAT
CCGTTCATGGCAGACAAAGTGTTTAGCATGGCTGATAAATGTAAATGCGAAACGTATGCACGCTTAATGT
GGCAAATGTGCGATCCCAAAAATAAAGAGAAAAGCTACTACATGCCTAGTACGCGGGAGATGTCACAAGC
ACAATCGTTTCTATTTTTGAAATATTTGAGTAACGTAGAAAAGTCGGCAATCCCCAAGGTTTTGCCTTAT
TGCAATACAGACGTTACGGTTACAGGCAAAATAAAAAACCGTACACAATTAATTCGGGCATTAAAAGACT
CTGTCGACCTAGAGTTGTCGATTATGCTGCAGTATTTGTATAGCGCCTATTCACTACCAAATTACGCCGC
CGGAGAGGCGTTGGTAAACGCAAAAAGATGGACTCAAGAACAACTTGAATTAGTGAATGGTGGCGCAGAT
AGGCGGCACAACAGCGGTTGGCGAGGTGCTATTCTTGAAGTTGCTCACGAAGAGATGATCCATTATTTGG
TCGTCAATAATTTGCTTATGTCCTTAGGCGAACCTTTTTACTGTGGCAACCCGGTACTTGGCCAACAAGC
GAACGAAAAATTTGGACTCGATACGGATTTTTCTTACGAGCCCTTTGGCTTACAGTCCATCACGAAATTT
GTACGCTTTGAGTGGCCACGCTTTATTCCGACCATAGGTCTTTCAATTGCTGATTTCTATGCCGACATTA
AGCGTGCCTTTGAGCAATTACCAGACCTCTATCCTAAAGATGCGAAGGGTTCGGGGGGAGAGCATCACTT
GTTTTTGAATGAAGTGATTAACCGTCAATACCCGGCATACCAATTCGAAGTGTATAACCGACAGACTGCT
TTGTTTGCAATTGAATTTGTTACAGAGCAAGGCGAAGGTGTGACTGCACAGTCAGAACAATTCGAATTAG
GTCATTTCCACCGCTTAAGACAGATAGCCATGGCATTAACTAATCAAGAACAGCCTTTTGAACCGGCGTA
TCCCGTGCTTAAAAACCCTGTTTTTAAACCTAGAGCGGGATGTAATTTAGTCACCGACCCAGAATCACAA
GCCTTAATGGCGTTTTATCAACAGTGTCATGAATTGATGTTTCAAATCATGATGCATCATTTTTCGCAAC
GACCTCTCATCAGCATGCGGCGCTCGCGATTGATGAATGCCGCCATCGACCTGATGACAGGAATATTACG
TCCATTGTCTGTGAAATTAATGACGATGCCGTCTGGGACTAAAGGTCGAAATGCCGGTCCGCCAGTGCCA
GAGTCGGTCAGTTCTTTCGTCGATAAGGATTATGCTGGCGGTTGCCAACAATTGTCATGGCGCTGCGCAC
AGTTGGCGGCAGCGGCAAAAGCGTTAAACCTAAATGTAACTACACAAATCGAATTATTGGAGTTTTTCCA
ACAACAACTGGCTGACCTCGCAGCCGGAACTCTTTCAAAGGAAGGTTAGCTCGAGTCTGGTAAAGAAACC
GCTGCTGCGAAATTTGAACGCCAGCACATGGACTCGTCTACTAGTCGCAGCTTAATTAACCTAAACTGCT
GCCACCGCTGAGCAATAACTAGCATAACCCCTTGGGGCCTCTAAACGGGTCTTGAGGGGTTTTTTGCTAG
GATCGAGATCGATCTCGATCCCGCGAAATTAATACGACTCACTATTTCGGAATTGTGAGCGGATAACAAT
TCCCCTCTAGAAATAATTTTGTTTAACTTTAAGAAGGAGATATACATATGGAATTACGTAAAGTAGATAG
AGTTCCGCCAATGTTACCTGAGTGTTGGAGCAGTAGTTATATTTCTTATTGGCTTCCTATGAAGCCAGAA
GACGATATTACTTCTGGGTATTGTTGGTTCGATTATGCTCAAGAGGTTTGTCGTATAGACGGTTTGTTTA
ACCCTTGGAGTGAAACAAAAATGGGACACCGTTTGTGGATGTCCGAAATTATGTATCCACGCAGTTATGA
ATCGTTTAAATCTAAAATTGCCTATGCACGAACACATCGGGATAAACCTTCAGCGTTTAAAGAAACGGTG
TTAAATGATGAGGTAGACCCATGCCATGAGCTTATTTTAACGCGTGATGTGTTGGTAAAAAACCACGCTA
AGTATGCAGGTGAACACACCATTTTGGGTTATAAAGCGGATGCGTGGTGCTTTGAACGCCCAAATGACAA
AGGTCCTGCAACGTATTTTTTTAAAGAAGGGACAGATCAGTTGCTCCGAATGGTCACGGGTGATCCGAAC
GTTCACGCCTCTGTAAGAGACTTTCCTAATTTTAATACGCTGCCGATACCTAACACGATTTTTGATGTAA
CAAGTCTCTCTCATAGGAATTGACTCGAGTCTGGTAAAGAAACCGCTGCTGCGAAATTTGAACGCCAGCA
CATGGACTCGTCTACTAGTCGCAGCTTAATTAACCTAAACTGCTGCCACCGCTGAGCAATAACTAGCATA
ACCCCTTGGGGCCTCTAAACGGGTCTTGAGGGGTTTTTTGCTAGGATCGAGATCGATCTCGATCCCGCGA
AATTAATACGACTCACTACCCGGGAATTGTGAGCGGATAACAATTCCCCTCTAGAAATAATTTTGTTTAA
CTTTAAGAAGGAGATATACATATGAGTAAAATAATTATTGTTGGTGGTGGGTTGGCAGGCAGCCTGACGG
CAATCTATCTAGCGAAACAAGGGCACGAAGTTCACATTATAGAAAAACGTGGAAATCCTTTAGAAAGTCA
GGCGGATTATATTGATCAAGTTAGCGCGCGTGCGATTGGTGTCAGTATGACAGTACGAGGAATTGAAGCC
GTTTTAGCAGCCGGTATTCCCTTGGACGAATTGCAGGCGTGCGGCGTTGAAGTTTCAGGTATGGCGTTTT
TTATCAAAGGTCAACCTAAAATACGGGATTTACCACCGTTAGATACGTTAAAACCGTTGTCGTTAAGCCG
AAGCATGTTTCAGGTATTGCTTAACAAGTACGCTCATAAAGCAAAAGTACACTATCACTATCTACAACGC
TGTGTCGACGTTGATATTGAAAGAGCGTCAGTGATTACACAAAACCAGTATGGCGAATTTGTTAACCACC
AAGGTGATTTGCTGATTGCTGCGGATGGCGCCCGTTCAGTTGTCCGAGACGCATTTCAAACTCATAGTCG
TCGTTTTGAGTTTCATCAATCCTTTTTTAAGCATGGTTATAAAACACTCGTGATCCCAGATGCCACAGAA
GTCGGTCTTCGCAAAGACATTTTATATTTCTTTGGTATGGATTCTGGAGGGGAATTTGCAGGTCGTGCGG
CAACTATCCCTGATGGCAGTATCAGTTTTGCTGTGTGTTTACCTTATACCGGAAAAGTAAGTTTACACTC
TGAAGACACGCAAGCAATGAAGGATTTCTTTGAACGCTATTACGCCATGATACCTAAGCACATTCGAGAG
TCGATGTACCAACAATTTATGGAAAAGCCAAGTAATGACTTAATTAATGTTCGATCGTCAACCTTTCATT
ATAAAAACAGAGCATTGTTGTTAGGGGATGCGGCCCATGCTACCGCACCTTTTTTAGGACAGGGAATGAA
TATGGCTTTAGAAGACGCCTTTGTCCTTGATAGATTGTTTGCCGAGTTTGAAGGAAACTTAACCGAAATC
TTGCCTCGTTTTACTGACCTACGCAAAAAAGAAGCTGATGCGATGCAAGATATGGCGCGGGCAAACTATG
ATGTCTTGTCTTGCTCAAATCCAGTCTTTTTTATGCGTGCGAAATTTGCCCGTTATATGACAAAACAATT
CCCAGATCGCTATCCACCCGATATGGCTGAAAAATTATACTTTACGTCTATGGCGTATAGCGAGCTTCGG
GATGTTCAACAAAAACAGAATGTTTGGTACAAAATAGGGAGAATGAATTAACTCGAGTCTGGTAAAGAAA
CCGCTGCTGCGAAATTTGAACGCCAGCACATGGACTCGTCTACTAGTCGCAGCTTAATTAACCTAAACTG
CTGCCACCGCTGAGCAATAACTAGCATAACCCCTTGGGGCCTCTAAACGGGTCTTGAGGGGTTTTTTGCT
AGCGAAAGGAGGAGTCGACTATATCCGGATTGGCGAATGGG
[124 nt withheld, positions 7322-7445]
C
[91 nt withheld, positions 7447-7537]
A
[49 nt withheld, positions 7539-7587]
CCTTTGACGTTGGAGTCCACGTTCTTT
[37 nt withheld, positions 7615-7651]
ACCCTATCTCGGTCTATTCTTTTGATTTATAAGGGATTTTGCCGATTTCGGCCTATTGGTTAAAAAATGA
GCTGATTTAACAAAAATTTAACGCGAATTTTAACAAAATATTAACGTTTACAATTTCTGGCGGCACGATG
GCATGAGATTATCAAAAAGGATCTTCACCTAGATCCTTTTAAATTAAAAATGAAGTTTTAAATCAATCTA
AAGTATATATGAGTAAACTTGGTCTGACAGTTACCAATGCTTAATCAGTGAGGCACCTATCTCAGCGATC
TGTCTATTTCGTTCATCCATAGTTGCCTGACTCCCCGTCGTGTAGATAACTACGATACGGGAGGGCTTAC
CATCTGGCCCCAGTGCTGCAATGATACCGCGAGACCCACGCTCACCGGCTCCAGATTTATCAGCAATAAA
CCAGCCAGCCGGAAGGGCCGAGCGCAGAAGTGGTCCTGCAACTTTATCCGCCTCCATCCAGTCTATTAAT
TGTTGCCGGGAAGCTAGAGTAAGTAGTTCGCCAGTTAATAGTTTGCGCAACGTTGTTGCCATTGCTACAG
GCATCGTGGTGTCACGCTCGTCGTTTGGTATGGCTTCATTCAGCTCCGGTTCCCAACGATCAAGGCGAGT
TACATGATCCCCCATGTTGTGCAAAAAAGCGGTTAGCTCCTTCGGTCCTCCGATCGTTGTCAGAAGTAAG
TTGGCCGCAGTGTTATCACTCATGGTTATGGCAGCACTGCATAATTCTCTTACTGTCATGCCATCCGTAA
GATGCTTTTCTGTGACTGGTGAGTACTCAACCAAGTCATTCTGAGAATAGTGTATGCGGCGACCGAGTTG
CTCTTGCCCGGCGTCAATACGGGATAATACCGCGCCACATAGCAGAACTTTAAAAGTGCTCATCATTGGA
AAACGTTCTTCGGGGCGAAAACTCTCAAGGATCTTACCGCTGTTGAGATCCAGTTCGATGTAACCCACTC
GTGCACCCAACTGATCTTCAGCATCTTTTACTTTCACCAGCGTTTCTGGGTGAGCAAAAACAGGAAGGCA
AAATGCCGCAAAAAAGGGAATAAGGGCGACACGGAAATGTTGAATACTCATACTCTTCCTTTTTCAATCA
TGATTGAAGCATTTATCAGGGTTATTGTCTCATGAGCGGATACATATTTGAATGTATTTAGAAAAATAAA
CAAATAGGTCATGACCAAAATCCCTTAACGTGAGTTTTCGTTCCACTGAGCGTCAGACCCCGTAGAAAAG
ATCAAAGGATCTTCTTGAGATCCTTTTTTTCTGCGCGTAATCTGCTGCTTGCAAACAAAAAAACCACCGC
TACCAGCGGTGGTTTGTTTGCCGGATCAAGAGCTACCAACTCTTTTTCCGAAGGTAACTGGCTTCAGCAG
AGCGCAGATACCAAATACTGTCCTTCTAGTGTAGCCGTAGTTAGGCCACCACTTCAAGAACTCTGTAGCA
CCGCCTACATACCTCGCTCTGCTAATCCTGTTACCAGTGGCTGCTGCCAGTGGCGATAAGTCGTGTCTTA
CCGGGTTGGACTCAAGACGATAGTTACCGGATAAGGCGCAGCGGTCGGGCTGAACGGGGGGTTCGTGCAC
ACAGCCCAGCTTGGAGCGAACGACCTACACCGAACTGAGATACCTACAGCGTGAGCTATGAGAAAGCGCC
ACGCTTCCCGAAGGGAGAAAGGCGGACAGGTATCCGGTAAGCGGCAGGGTCGGAACAGGAGAGCGCACGA
GGGAGCTTCCAGGGGGAAACGCCTGGTATCTTTATAGTCCTGTCGGGTTTCGCCACCTCTGACTTGAGCG
TCGATTTTTGTGATGCTCGTCAGGGGGGCGGAGCCTATGGAAAAACGCCAGCAACGCGGCCTTTTTACGG
TTCCTGGCCTTTTGCTGGCCTTTTGCTCACATGTTCTTTCCTGCGTTATCCCCTGATTCTGTGGATAACC
GTATTACCGCCTTTGAGTGAGCTGATACCGCTCGCCGCAGCCGAACGACCGAGCGCAGCGAGTCAGTGAG
CGAGGAAGCGGAAGAGCGCCTGATGCGGTATTTTCTCCTTACGCATCTGTGCGGTATTTCACACCGCATA
TATGGTGCACTCTCAGTACAATCTGCTCTGATGCCGCATAGTTAAGCCAGTATACACTCCGCTATCGCTA
CGTGACTGGGTCATGGCTGCGCCCCGACACCCGCCAACACCCGCTGACGCGCCCTGACGGGCTTGTCTGC
TCCCGGCATCCGCTTACAGACAAGCTGTGACCGTCTCCGGGAGCTGCATGTGTCAGAGGTTTTCACCGTC
ATCACCGAAACGCGCGAGGCAGCTGCGGTAAAGCTCATCAGCGTGGTCGTGAAGCGATTCACAGATGTCT
GCCTGTTCATCCGCGTCCAGCTCGTTGAGTTTCTCCAGAAGCGTTAATGTCTGGCTTCTGATAAAGCGGG
CCATGTTAAGGGCGGTTTTTTCCTGTTTGGTCACTGATGCCTCCGTGTAAGGGGGATTTCTGTTCATGGG
GGTAATGATACCGATGAAACGAGAGAGGATGCTCACGATACGGGTTACTGATGATGAACATGCCCGGTTA
CTGGAACGTTGTGAGGGTAAACAACTGGCGGTATGGATGCGGCGGGACCAGAGAAAAATCACTCAGGGTC
AATGCCAGCGCTTCGTTAATACAGATGTAGGTGTTCCACAGGGTAGCCAGCAGCATCCTGCGATGCAGAT
CCGGAACATAATGGTGCAGGGCGCTGACTTCCGCGTTTCCAGACTTTACGAAACACGGAAACCGAAGACC
ATTCATGTTGTTGCTCAGGTCGCAGACGTTTTGCAGCAGCAGTCGCTTCACGTTCGCTCGCGTATCGGTG
ATTCATTCTGCTAACCAGTAAGGCAACCCCGCCAGCCTAGCCGGGTCCTCAACGACAGGAGCACGATCAT
GCTAGTCATGCCCCGCGCCCACCGGAAGGAGCTGACTGGGTTGAAGGCTCTCAAGGGCATCGGTCGAGAT
CCCGGTGCCTAATGAGTGAGCTAACTTACATTAATTGCGTTGCGCTCACTGCCCGCTTTCCAGTCGGGAA
ACCTGTCGTGCCAGCTGCATTAATGAATCGGCCAACGCGCGGGGAGAGGCGGTTTGCGTATTGGGCGCCA
GGGTGGTTTTTCTTTTCACCAGTGAGACGGGCAACAGCTGATTGCCCTTCACCGCCTGGCCCTGAGAGAG
TTGCAGCAAGCGGTCCACGCTGGTTTGCCCCAGCAGGCGAAAATCCTGTTTGATGGTGGTTAACGGCGGG
ATATAACATGAGCTGTCTTCGGTATCGTCGTATCCCACTACCGAGATGTCCGCACCAACGCGCAGCCCGG
ACTCGGTAATGGCGCGCATTGCGCCCAGCGCCATCTGATCGTTGGCAACCAGCATCGCAGTGGGAACGAT
GCCCTCATTCAGCATTTGCATGGTTTGTTGAAAACCGGACATGGCACTCCAGTCGCCTTCCCGTTCCGCT
ATCGGCTGAATTTGATTGCGAGTGAGATATTTATGCCAGCCAGCCAGACGCAGACGCGCCGAGACAGAAC
TTAATGGGCCCGCTAACAGCGCGATTTGCTGGTGACCCAATGCGACCAGATGCTCCACGCCCAGTCGCGT
ACCGTCTTCATGGGAGAAAATAATACTGTTGATGGGTGTCTGGTCAGAGACATCAAGAAATAACGCCGGA
ACATTAGTGCAGGCAGCTTCCACAGCAATGGCATCCTGGTCATCCAGCGGATAGTTAATGATCAGCCCAC
TGACGCGTTGCGCGAGAAGATTGTGCACCGCCGCTTTACAGGCTTCGACGCCGCTTCGTTCTACCATCGA
CACCACCACGCTGGCACCCAGTTGATCGGCGCGAGATTTAATCGCCGCGACAATTTGCGACGGCGCGTGC
AGGGCCAGACTGGAGGTGGCAACGCCAATCAGCAACGACTGTTTGCCCGCCAGTTGTTGTGCCACGCGGT
TGGGAATGTAATTCAGCTCCGCCATCGCCGCTTCCACTTTTTCCCGCGTTTTCGCAGAAACGTGGCTGGC
CTGGTTCACCACGCGGGAAACGGTCTGATAAGAGACACCGGCATACTCTGCGACATCGTATAACGTTACT
GGTTTCACATTCACCACCCTGAATTGACTCTCTTCCGGGCGCTATCATGCCATACCGCGAAAGGTTTTGC
GCCATTCGATGGTGTCCGGGATCTCGACGCTCTCCCTTATGCGACTCCTGCATTAGGAAGCAGCCCAGTA
GTAGGTTGAGGCCGTTGAGCACCGCCGCCGCAAGGAATGGTGCATGCAAGGAGATGGCGCCCAACAGTCC
CCCGGCCACGGGGCCTGCCACCATACCCACGCCGAAACAAGCGCTCATGAGCCCGAAGTGGCGAGCCCGA
TCTTCCCCATCGGTGATGTCGGCGATATAGGCGCCAGCAACCGCACCTGTGGCGCCGGTGATGCCGGCCA
CGATGCGTCCGGCGTAGCCTAGGATCGAGATCGATCTCGATCCCGCGAAATTAATACGACTCACTATT
