>Addgene plasmid #73439 | pETM6-G6-vioABE-4A6-vioC | addgene partial sequence | sequence record 139296 | vioB-F 5'-ATGAGTGTTTTAGATTTTCCTCG-3'
GTTTCAATTCGGCCAGCCGGTTGACATTGACTTGCCGCCGGCACGTTTCCACGAATACCTCCACTCACTT
GGTCCAAAAGTTAATCGCTTTGGTAAAAAAGATGAAAATGGAGAATTCAGTGTAGCGTGTGGCTACAACA
TGCTTGGTAATAATCATTTTTCATGGCACGACGCTAAAGTTACGGCTTTGCAATTGCGCCCGGGTGATTG
TGTTGTTCAAGATCCACTCATAGGGTGTTCTGTTAATTTATGGGGACACTACAATGAGTACCTTAGAACC
TCATTCAATCGTGCTCGCTGGGTTGATAATGACCCGACCCGAAGTGACTCGGCACTCATCTATGCTGGAC
AAATTACATTAACTGCAAATGGCAGTGAGGCAAGTGAAAAGCATGTGATGTCTGCTGACATTGATTGTAC
ACATGGAGTGAGATGGATAAATCCTAGCTTTATTAATAGCCTCGACGAACATGCGTTTGCTGAAGATATT
GCAGCAGCCCGTTTGTTTCA
