>Addgene plasmid #73439 | pETM6-G6-vioABE-4A6-vioC | addgene partial sequence | sequence record 139321 | pBRrevBam 5'-GGTGATGTCGGCGATATAGG-3'
TAGCCTAGGATCGAGATCGATCTCGATCCCGCGAAATTAATACGACTCACTATTTCGGAATTGTGAGCGG
ATAACAATTCCCCTCTAGAAATAATTTTGTTTAACTTTAAGAAGGAGATATACATATGTTAAATTTAGAG
CATTCAGTTTCAATTGTCGGAGCTGGAATTTCTGGGATAGTGTGTGCAATTACATTAGCTCGTTCAAGGG
CATTAGAAGGTTACGCAATAGATGTCTATGAACAAAGCCCCCGCGTTGGTGGACGGATCCAAACAAACTT
GTTGAGCAATCATTACATCGATTTAGGTGCCGCTCGTTTTTGTTCACAATTGCATGGTAATGTATATGAT
CTAGTCAAGAGGTTTGAACTCGAATTTGAACCGTTTCCTTTTACTCAACTTAGATTTACTCAGCCAATTC
AAAAAGAACTCAAGACTATTTTGTCTAATCTAAAACCGTTAATCGATGAACATAAAGAAGATTCTTTTGT
CGAATTTGTTACGAGCTATTTGGGTAAAGAAAAAGCAAAAGCAGTAATCTTAGCACTGGGCTACGACTCA
CTCTCTATGCCAATAATTTCTCCACATATTGCTTACGATATCATTGAA
