>Addgene plasmid #73439 | pETM6-G6-vioABE-4A6-vioC | addgene partial sequence | sequence record 139347 | vioE-C 5'-aacgcccaaatgacaaaggt-3'
TCACGGGTGATCCGAACGTTCACGCCTCTGTAAGAGACTTTCCTAATTTTAATACGCTGCCGATACCTAA
CACGATTTTTGATGTAACAAGTCTCTCTCATAGGAATTGACTCGAGTCTGGTAAAGAAACCGCTGCTGCG
AAATTTGAACGCCAGCACATGGACTCGTCTACTAGTCGCAGCTTAATTAACCTAAACTGCTGCCACCGCT
GAGCAATAACTAGCATAACCCCTTGGGGCCTCTAAACGGGTCTTGAGGGGTTTTTTGCTAGGATCGAGAT
CGATCTCGATCCCGCGAAATTAATACGACTCACTACCCGGGAATTGTGAGCGGATAACAATTCCCCTCTA
GAAATAATTTTGTTTAACTTTAAGAAGGAGATATACATATGAGTAAAATAATTATTGTTGGTGGTGGGTT
GGCAGGCAGCCTGACGGCAATCTATCTAGCGAAACAAGGGCACGAAGTTCACATTATAGAAAAACGTGGA
AATCCTTTAGAAAGTCAGGCGGATTATATTGATCAAGTTAGCGCGCGTGCGATTGGTGTCAGTATGACAG
TACGAGGAATTGAAGCCGTTTTAGCAGCCGGTATTCCCTTGGACGAATTGCAGGCGTGCGGCGTTGAAGT
TTCAGGTATGGCGTTTTTTATCAAAGGTCAACCTAAAATACGGGATTTACCACCGTTAGATACGTTAAAA
CCGTTGTCGTTAAGCCGAAGCATGTT
